Addgene plasmid #187097: pcDNA3.1-TagBFP-P2A-Pre-SPHERE-sfVenus-iGluSnFR
Depositing lab: Kotaro Oka. Publication: Genetically encoded sensors for analysing neurotransmission among synaptically-connected neurons. Shindo Y, Ashida K, Masamoto K, Takuwa H, Takahashi M, Higuchi M, Ide R, Hotta K, Oka K. bioRxiv 2022 10.1101/2022.04.03.486903.
Backbone
  Vector backbone: pcDNA3.1(+)
  Backbone size w/o insert (bp): 5379
  Vector type: Mammalian Expression
Growth in bacteria
  Bacterial resistance: Ampicillin, 100 μg/mL
  Growth temperature: 37°C
  Growth strain: DH5alpha
  Copy number: Unknown
Gene/Insert
  Gene/Insert name: Pre-SPHERE-sfVenus-iGluSnFR
  Species: Synthetic
  Insert size (bp): 2037
  Promoter: CMV
  Tag / fusion protein: TagBFP-P2A (N terminal on insert)
  Cloning method: Restriction Enzyme; 5′ cloning site NheI (unknown if destroyed); 3′ cloning site EcoRI (unknown if destroyed)
Resource information
  A portion of this plasmid was derived from a plasmid made by: Loren Looger, Robert Campbell and Bong-Kiun Kaang, Addgene #106202, #107337, #107335, #111579
How to cite: pcDNA3.1-TagBFP-P2A-Pre-SPHERE-sfVenus-iGluSnFR was a gift from Kotaro Oka (Addgene plasmid # 187097 ; http://n2t.net/addgene:187097 ; RRID:Addgene_187097)
