[The description below was written by a language model from this plasmid's Addgene catalogue record and pLannotate feature annotations shown in this document.]
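Description:
pcDNA3.1-TagBFP-P2A-Pre-SPHERE-sfVenus-iGluSnFR is a mammalian expression plasmid built on the pcDNA3.1(+) backbone. It is propagated in E. coli through a high-copy ColE1/pUC-type origin with ampicillin selection (β-lactamase under its own promoter). It also retains the usual pcDNA3.1 accessories: an f1 origin, and an SV40 early promoter driving a neomycin/kanamycin phosphotransferase gene with an SV40 polyadenylation signal, which permits G418 selection of stably transfected mammalian cells. Several short annotations (HIV-1 LTR, bom, ble, lacI and RSF ori fragments) look like small homology hits in backbone sequence rather than functional parts.

The payload is a single synthetic open reading frame transcribed from the CMV enhancer/promoter and terminated by the bGH poly(A) signal, with a T7 promoter just upstream. It begins with the blue fluorescent protein TagBFP, followed according to the record by a P2A self-cleaving peptide, so that expressing cells are marked in blue while the sensor component is released as a separate polypeptide. Downstream, the feature table identifies a short mouse immunoglobulin kappa-derived segment, probably a secretion leader. This is followed by an N-terminal Venus fragment of the kind used in split-fluorescent-protein complementation, a small piece of the E. coli glutamate/aspartate-binding protein GltI (the sensing domain of iGluSnFR), and a portion of mouse neurexin-1β, a presynaptic cell-surface adhesion protein.

This arrangement suggests one half of a split sfVenus-based glutamate sensor displayed on the presynaptic membrane, presumably for reconstitution with a complementary partner construct, although the record does not describe that partner. The associated publication concerns genetically encoded sensors for analysing neurotransmission between synaptically connected neurons.
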