Features (pLannotate 1.2.2; 25 found; start..end, strand, type, name):
      1..589     -  rep_origin     ori: high-copy-number ColE1/pMB1/pBR322/pUC origin of replication
    760..1620    -  CDS            AmpR: β-lactamase; bla; confers resistance to ampicillin, carbenicillin, and related antibiotics
   1621..1725    -  promoter       AmpR promoter: bla
   1784..1836    -  misc_feature   bom (fragment): basis of mobility region from pBR322
   1991..2370    +  enhancer       CMV enhancer: human cytomegalovirus immediate early enhancer
   2371..2574    +  promoter       CMV promoter: human cytomegalovirus (CMV) immediate early promoter
   2570..2603    +  LTR            5' LTR (truncated) (fragment): truncated 5' long terminal repeat (LTR) from HIV-1
   2619..2637    +  promoter       T7 promoter: promoter for bacteriophage T7 RNA polymerase
   2661..3359    +  CDS            TagBFP: TagBFP is a basic (constitutively fluorescent) blue fluorescent protein published in 2008, derived from Entacmaea quadricolor. It is reported to be a very rapidly-maturing monomer with very low acid sensitivity.
   3474..3533    +  CDS            KV3A6_MOUSE (fragment): Experimental evidence at protein level: Swiss-Prot protein existence level 1. From Mus musculus (Mouse).
   3550..3981    +  CDS            VN155(I152L) (fragment): improved N-terminal fragment of mVenus for use in bimolecular fluorescence complementation (BiFC) (Kodama and Hu, 2010)
   3981..4061    +  CDS            gltI (fragment): GLTI_ECOLI - Also known as ybeJ, yzzK. Experimental evidence at protein level: Swiss-Prot protein existence level 1. Part of the ABC transporter complex GltIJKL involved in glutamate and aspartate uptake. Binds to both glutamate and aspartate. From Escherichia coli (strain K12).
   4158..4694    +  CDS            Nrxn1 (fragment): NRX1B_MOUSE - Experimental evidence at protein level: Swiss-Prot protein existence level 1. Neuronal cell surface protein that may be involved in cell recognition and cell adhesion by forming intracellular junctions through binding to neuroligins. May play a role in formation or maintenance of synaptic junctions. May mediate intracellular signaling. May play a role in angiogenesis (By similarity). From Mus musculus (Mouse).
   4772..4996    +  polyA_signal   bGH poly(A) signal: bovine growth hormone polyadenylation signal
   5000..5021    +  promoter       SV40 promoter (fragment): SV40 enhancer and early promoter
   5042..5470    +  rep_origin     f1 ori (sequence partly withheld): f1 bacteriophage origin of replication; arrow indicates direction of (+) strand synthesis
   5484..5813    +  promoter       SV40 promoter: SV40 enhancer and early promoter
   5880..6671    +  CDS            neo: KKA2_KLEPN - Also known as kan, nptII. Experimental evidence at protein level: Swiss-Prot protein existence level 1. Resistance to kanamycin, neomycin, paromomycin, ribostamycin, butirosin and gentamicin B. From Klebsiella pneumoniae.
   6695..6853    +  CDS            ble (fragment): BLE_KLEPN - Experimental evidence at protein level: Swiss-Prot protein existence level 1. Binding protein with a strong affinity to the bleomycin family of antibiotics. Binds to CL990; an antimitotic-antibiotic compound. From Klebsiella pneumoniae.
   6848..6969    +  polyA_signal   SV40 poly(A) signal: SV40 polyadenylation signal
   7042..7058    -  protein_bind   lac operator: The lac repressor binds to the lac operator to inhibit transcription in E. coli. This inhibition can be relieved by adding lactose or isopropyl-β-D-thiogalactopyranoside (IPTG). lac repressor encoded by lacI
   7066..7096    -  promoter       lac promoter: promoter for the E. coli lac operon
   7111..7132    -  protein_bind   CAP binding site: CAP binding activates transcription in the presence of cAMP. E. coli catabolite activator protein
   7145..7237    -  CDS            lacI (fragment): lac repressor; lacI; The lac repressor binds to the lac operator to inhibit transcription in E. coli. This inhibition can be relieved by adding lactose or isopropyl-β-D-thiogalactopyranoside (IPTG).
   7239..7372    -  rep_origin     RSF ori (fragment): Plasmids containing the RSF 1030 origin of replication can be propagated in E. coli cells that contain additional plasmids with compatible origins.
>Addgene plasmid #187097 | pcDNA3.1-TagBFP-P2A-Pre-SPHERE-sfVenus-iGluSnFR | addgene full sequence | sequence record 369259 | Addgene NGS Result
TTTCCATAGGCTCCGCCCCCCTGACGAGCATCACAAAAATCGACGCTCAAGTCAGAGGTGGCGAAACCCG
ACAGGACTATAAAGATACCAGGCGTTTCCCCCTGGAAGCTCCCTCGTGCGCTCTCCTGTTCCGACCCTGC
CGCTTACCGGATACCTGTCCGCCTTTCTCCCTTCGGGAAGCGTGGCGCTTTCTCATAGCTCACGCTGTAG
GTATCTCAGTTCGGTGTAGGTCGTTCGCTCCAAGCTGGGCTGTGTGCACGAACCCCCCGTTCAGCCCGAC
CGCTGCGCCTTATCCGGTAACTATCGTCTTGAGTCCAACCCGGTAAGACACGACTTATCGCCACTGGCAG
CAGCCACTGGTAACAGGATTAGCAGAGCGAGGTATGTAGGCGGTGCTACAGAGTTCTTGAAGTGGTGGCC
TAACTACGGCTACACTAGAAGAACAGTATTTGGTATCTGCGCTCTGCTGAAGCCAGTTACCTTCGGAAAA
AGAGTTGGTAGCTCTTGATCCGGCAAACAAACCACCGCTGGTAGCGGTGGTTTTTTTGTTTGCAAGCAGC
AGATTACGCGCAGAAAAAAAGGATCTCAAGAAGATCCTTTGATCTTTTCTACGGGGTCTGACGCTCAGTG
GAACGAAAACTCACGTTAAGGGATTTTGGTCATGAGATTATCAAAAAGGATCTTCACCTAGATCCTTTTA
AATTAAAAATGAAGTTTTAAATCAATCTAAAGTATATATGAGTAAACTTGGTCTGACAGTTACCAATGCT
TAATCAGTGAGGCACCTATCTCAGCGATCTGTCTATTTCGTTCATCCATAGTTGCCTGACTCCCCGTCGT
GTAGATAACTACGATACGGGAGGGCTTACCATCTGGCCCCAGTGCTGCAATGATACCGCGAGACCCACGC
TCACCGGCTCCAGATTTATCAGCAATAAACCAGCCAGCCGGAAGGGCCGAGCGCAGAAGTGGTCCTGCAA
CTTTATCCGCCTCCATCCAGTCTATTAATTGTTGCCGGGAAGCTAGAGTAAGTAGTTCGCCAGTTAATAG
TTTGCGCAACGTTGTTGCCATTGCTACAGGCATCGTGGTGTCACGCTCGTCGTTTGGTATGGCTTCATTC
AGCTCCGGTTCCCAACGATCAAGGCGAGTTACATGATCCCCCATGTTGTGCAAAAAAGCGGTTAGCTCCT
TCGGTCCTCCGATCGTTGTCAGAAGTAAGTTGGCCGCAGTGTTATCACTCATGGTTATGGCAGCACTGCA
TAATTCTCTTACTGTCATGCCATCCGTAAGATGCTTTTCTGTGACTGGTGAGTACTCAACCAAGTCATTC
TGAGAATAGTGTATGCGGCGACCGAGTTGCTCTTGCCCGGCGTCAATACGGGATAATACCGCGCCACATA
GCAGAACTTTAAAAGTGCTCATCATTGGAAAACGTTCTTCGGGGCGAAAACTCTCAAGGATCTTACCGCT
GTTGAGATCCAGTTCGATGTAACCCACTCGTGCACCCAACTGATCTTCAGCATCTTTTACTTTCACCAGC
GTTTCTGGGTGAGCAAAAACAGGAAGGCAAAATGCCGCAAAAAAGGGAATAAGGGCGACACGGAAATGTT
GAATACTCATACTCTTCCTTTTTCAATATTATTGAAGCATTTATCAGGGTTATTGTCTCATGAGCGGATA
CATATTTGAATGTATTTAGAAAAATAAACAAATAGGGGTTCCGCGCACATTTCCCCGAAAAGTGCCACCT
GACGTCGACGGATCGGGAGATCTCCCGATCCCCTATGGTGCACTCTCAGTACAATCTGCTCTGATGCCGC
ATAGTTAAGCCAGTATCTGCTCCCTGCTTGTGTGTTGGAGGTCGCTGAGTAGTGCGCGAGCAAAATTTAA
GCTACAACAAGGCAAGGCTTGACCGACAATTGCATGAAGAATCTGCTTAGGGTTAGGCGTTTTGCGCTGC
TTCGCGATGTACGGGCCAGATATACGCGTTGACATTGATTATTGACTAGTTATTAATAGTAATCAATTAC
GGGGTCATTAGTTCATAGCCCATATATGGAGTTCCGCGTTACATAACTTACGGTAAATGGCCCGCCTGGC
TGACCGCCCAACGACCCCCGCCCATTGACGTCAATAATGACGTATGTTCCCATAGTAACGCCAATAGGGA
CTTTCCATTGACGTCAATGGGTGGAGTATTTACGGTAAACTGCCCACTTGGCAGTACATCAAGTGTATCA
TATGCCAAGTACGCCCCCTATTGACGTCAATGACGGTAAATGGCCCGCCTGGCATTATGCCCAGTACATG
ACCTTATGGGACTTTCCTACTTGGCAGTACATCTACGTATTAGTCATCGCTATTACCATGGTGATGCGGT
TTTGGCAGTACATCAATGGGCGTGGATAGCGGTTTGACTCACGGGGATTTCCAAGTCTCCACCCCATTGA
CGTCAATGGGAGTTTGTTTTGGCACCAAAATCAACGGGACTTTCCAAAATGTCGTAACAACTCCGCCCCA
TTGACGCAAATGGGCGGTAGGCGTGTACGGTGGGAGGTCTATATAAGCAGAGCTCTCTGGCTAACTAGAG
AACCCACTGCTTACTGGCTTATCGAAATTAATACGACTCACTATAGGGAGACCCAAGCTGGCTAGCCACC
ATGAGCGAGCTGATTAAGGAGAACATGCACATGAAGCTGTACATGGAGGGCACCGTGGACAACCATCACT
TCAAGTGCACATCCGAGGGCGAAGGCAAGCCCTACGAGGGCACCCAGACCATGAGAATCAAGGTGGTCGA
GGGCGGCCCTCTCCCCTTCGCCTTCGACATCCTGGCTACTAGCTTCCTCTACGGCAGCAAGACCTTCATC
AACCACACCCAGGGCATCCCCGACTTCTTCAAGCAGTCCTTCCCTGAGGGCTTCACATGGGAGAGAGTCA
CCACATACGAAGACGGGGGCGTGCTGACCGCTACCCAGGACACCAGCCTCCAGGACGGCTGCCTCATCTA
CAACGTCAAGATCAGAGGGGTGAACTTCACATCCAACGGCCCTGTGATGCAGAAGAAAACACTCGGCTGG
GAGGCCTTCACCGAGACGCTGTACCCCGCTGACGGCGGCCTGGAAGGCAGAAACGACATGGCCCTGAAGC
TCGTGGGCGGGAGCCATCTGATCGCAAACATCAAGACCACATATAGATCCAAGAAACCCGCTAAGAACCT
CAAGATGCCTGGCGTCTACTATGTGGACTACAGACTGGAAAGAATCAAGGAGGCCAACAACGAGACCTAC
GTCGAGCAGCACGAGGTGGCAGTGGCCAGATACTGCGACCTCCCTAGCAAACTGGGGCACAAGCTTAATG
GATCCGGCAAGCCTATCCCTAATCCTCTGCTGGGACTGGACTCTACAGGAAGCGGAGCTACTAACTTCAG
CCTGCTGAAGCAGGCTGGAGACGTGGAGGAGAACCCTGGACCTGAGACCGACACCCTCCTGCTATGGGTG
CTGCTGCTCTGGGTGCCCGGCAGCACCGGCGACGCACCGGTCGGAGGCATGAGCAAGGGCGAGGAGCTGT
TCACCGGGGTGGTGCCCATCCTGGTCGAGCTGGACGGCGACGTAAACGGCCACAAGTTCAGCGTGCGCGG
CGAGGGCGAGGGCGATGCCACCAACGGCAAGCTGACCCTGAAGCTCATCTGCACCACCGGCAAGCTGCCC
GTGCCCTGGCCCACCCTCGTGACCACCCTGGGCTACGGCGTGCAGTGCTTCGCCCGCTACCCCGACCACA
TGAAGCAGCACGACTTCTTCAAGTCCGCCATGCCCGAAGGCTACGTCCAGGAGCGCACCATCAGCTTCAA
GGACGACGGCACCTACAAGACCCGCGCCGAGGTGAAGTTCGAGGGCGACACCCTGGTGAACCGCATCGAG
CTGAAGGGCATCGACTTCAAGGAGGACGGCAACATCCTGGGGCACAAGCTGGAGTACAACTTTAACAACC
CCCTGAACATGAATTTCGAACTGTCAGACGAAATGAAAGCACTGTTCAAAGAACCGAATGACAAGGCACT
GAAAACCGGTGGATCTGGAGGCAGTGGCGGATCTAGAGCTCCTACCTACTCTCCACCACCTCCACCTGGA
GGAGGTTCCGGAGGCGGAAGCGGTACCGAAGTGCCTTCCTCTATGACAACTGAGTCGACAGCCACTGCCA
TGCAGTCCGAGATGTCCACCTCAATCATGGAGACCACCACAACCCTGGCTACCAGCACAGCTCGACGAGG
AAAGCCCCCCACAAAGGAGCCTATCAGCCAGACCACGGATGATATCCTTGTGGCCTCGGCAGAGTGTCCC
AGCGACGATGAGGACATTGACCCCTGTGAGCCGAGCTCAGGTGGGTTAGCCAACCCCACCCGAGTGGGCG
GCCGCGAACCATACCCAGGCTCGGCAGAGGTGATCCGGGAGTCTAGCAGTACCACTGGCATGGTGGTGGG
GATTGTCGCAGCAGCAGCTCTGTGCATCCTCATCCTCCTCTATGCCATGTACAAGTACAGAAACCGGGAT
GAAGGCTCATATCACGTGGATGAGAGTCGAAACTACATCAGTAACTCAGCACAGTCCAATGGGGCTGTGG
TCAAGGAGAAGCAGCCCAGCAGTGCGAAAAGCGCCAACAAAAACAAGAAGAACAAGGATAAGGAGTATTA
TGTCTGAATTCTGCAGATATCCAGCACAGTGGCGGCCGCTCGAGTCTAGAGGGCCCGTTTAAACCCGCTG
ATCAGCCTCGACTGTGCCTTCTAGTTGCCAGCCATCTGTTGTTTGCCCCTCCCCCGTGCCTTCCTTGACC
CTGGAAGGTGCCACTCCCACTGTCCTTTCCTAATAAAATGAGGAAATTGCATCGCATTGTCTGAGTAGGT
GTCATTCTATTCTGGGGGGTGGGGTGGGGCAGGACAGCAAGGGGGAGGATTGGGAAGACAATAGCAGGCA
TGCTGGGGATGCGGTGGGCTCTATGGCTTCTGAGGCGGAAAGAACCAGCTGGGGCTCTAGGGGGTATCCC
C
[124 nt withheld, positions 5042-5165]
C
[91 nt withheld, positions 5167-5257]
A
[49 nt withheld, positions 5259-5307]
CCTTTGACGTTGGAGTCCACGTTCTTT
[37 nt withheld, positions 5335-5371]
ACCCTATCTCGGTCTATTCTTTTGATTTATAAGGGATTTTGCCGATTTCGGCCTATTGGTTAAAAAATGA
GCTGATTTAACAAAAATTTAACGCGAATTAATTCTGTGGAATGTGTGTCAGTTAGGGTGTGGAAAGTCCC
CAGGCTCCCCAGCAGGCAGAAGTATGCAAAGCATGCATCTCAATTAGTCAGCAACCAGGTGTGGAAAGTC
CCCAGGCTCCCCAGCAGGCAGAAGTATGCAAAGCATGCATCTCAATTAGTCAGCAACCATAGTCCCGCCC
CTAACTCCGCCCATCCCGCCCCTAACTCCGCCCAGTTCCGCCCATTCTCCGCCCCATGGCTGACTAATTT
TTTTTATTTATGCAGAGGCCGAGGCCGCCTCTGCCTCTGAGCTATTCCAGAAGTAGTGAGGAGGCTTTTT
TGGAGGCCTAGGCTTTTGCAAAAAGCTCCCGGGAGCTTGTATATCCATTTTCGGATCTGATCAAGAGACA
GGATGAGGATCGTTTCGCATGATTGAACAAGATGGATTGCACGCAGGTTCTCCGGCCGCTTGGGTGGAGA
GGCTATTCGGCTATGACTGGGCACAACAGACAATCGGCTGCTCTGATGCCGCCGTGTTCCGGCTGTCAGC
GCAGGGGCGCCCGGTTCTTTTTGTCAAGACCGACCTGTCCGGTGCCCTGAATGAACTGCAGGACGAGGCA
GCGCGGCTATCGTGGCTGGCCACGACGGGCGTTCCTTGCGCAGCTGTGCTCGACGTTGTCACTGAAGCGG
GAAGGGACTGGCTGCTATTGGGCGAAGTGCCGGGGCAGGATCTCCTGTCATCTCACCTTGCTCCTGCCGA
GAAAGTATCCATCATGGCTGATGCAATGCGGCGGCTGCATACGCTTGATCCGGCTACCTGCCCATTCGAC
CACCAAGCGAAACATCGCATCGAGCGAGCACGTACTCGGATGGAAGCCGGTCTTGTCGATCAGGATGATC
TGGACGAAGAGCATCAGGGGCTCGCGCCAGCCGAACTGTTCGCCAGGCTCAAGGCGCGCATGCCCGACGG
CGAGGATCTCGTCGTGACCCATGGCGATGCCTGCTTGCCGAATATCATGGTGGAAAATGGCCGCTTTTCT
GGATTCATCGACTGTGGCCGGCTGGGTGTGGCGGACCGCTATCAGGACATAGCGTTGGCTACCCGTGATA
TTGCTGAAGAGCTTGGCGGCGAATGGGCTGACCGCTTCCTCGTGCTTTACGGTATCGCCGCTCCCGATTC
GCAGCGCATCGCCTTCTATCGCCTTCTTGACGAGTTCTTCTGAGCGGGACTCTGGGGTTCGAAATGACCG
ACCAAGCGACGCCCAACCTGCCATCACGAGATTTCGATTCCACCGCCGCCTTCTATGAAAGGTTGGGCTT
CGGAATCGTTTTCCGGGACGCCGGCTGGATGATCCTCCAGCGCGGGGATCTCATGCTGGAGTTCTTCGCC
CACCCCAACTTGTTTATTGCAGCTTATAATGGTTACAAATAAAGCAATAGCATCACAAATTTCACAAATA
AAGCATTTTTTTCACTGCATTCTAGTTGTGGTTTGTCCAAACTCATCAATGTATCTTATCATGTCTGTAT
ACCGTCGACCTCTAGCTAGAGCTTGGCGTAATCATGGTCATAGCTGTTTCCTGTGTGAAATTGTTATCCG
CTCACAATTCCACACAACATACGAGCCGGAAGCATAAAGTGTAAAGCCTGGGGTGCCTAATGAGTGAGCT
AACTCACATTAATTGCGTTGCGCTCACTGCCCGCTTTCCAGTCGGGAAACCTGTCGTGCCAGCTGCATTA
ATGAATCGGCCAACGCGCGGGGAGAGGCGGTTTGCGTATTGGGCGCTCTTCCGCTTCCTCGCTCACTGAC
TCGCTGCGCTCGGTCGTTCGGCTGCGGCGAGCGGTATCAGCTCACTCAAAGGCGGTAATACGGTTATCCA
CAGAATCAGGGGATAACGCAGGAAAGAACATGTGAGCAAAAGGCCAGCAAAAGGCCAGGAACCGTAAAAA
GGCCGCGTTGCTGGCGTT
